>Addgene plasmid #20384 | pNC824 | depositor full sequence | sequence record 9593 | Author sequence
AGCGCCCAATACGCAAACCGCCTCTCCCCGCGCGTTGGCCGATTCATTAATGCAGCTGGCACGACAGGTT
TCCCGACTGGAAAGCGGGCAGTGAGCGCAACGCAATTAATGTGAGTTAGCTCACTCATTAGGCACCCCAG
GCTTTACACTTTATGCTTCCGGCTCGTATGTTGTGTGGAATTGTGAGCGGATAACAATTTCACACAGGAA
ACAGCTATGACCATGATTACGAATTCGAGCTCGGTACCCCCCTCGAGTGATGAAACAAACATGAAACGTC
TGTAATTTGAAACAAATCGAGCAGATCTGCCAGGCGTGTATATAGCGTGGATGGCCAGGCAACTTTAGTG
CTGACACATACAGGCATATATATATGTGTGCGACGACACATGATCATATGGCATGCATGTGCTCTGTATG
TATATAAAACTCTTGTTTTCTTCTTTTCTCTAAATATTCTTTCCTTATACATTAGGTCCTTTGTAGCATA
AATTACTATACTTCTATAGACACGCAAACACAAATACACACACTAAATTACCGGATCAATTCGCCTGCTT
ATCTTTCTTCTTCCGAAAGTGCTACTTCAGAAAGAGCAAGAACTGTACGGATAAGGATAAGTATATCTTC
TATCTACTACAATACGAAAAGAACTCTCGAACTCTCCCTCCCACTTTACTTTAACTAATAGATTATGCAG
ATTTTCGTCAAGACTTTGACCGGTAAAACCATAACATTGGAAGTTGAATCTTCCGATACCATCGACAACG
TTAAGTCGAAAATTCAAGACAAGGAAGGTATCCCTCCAGATCAACAAAGATTGATCTTTGCCGGTAAGCA
GCTAGAAGACGGTAGAACGCTGTCTGATTACAACATTCAGAAGGAGTCCACCTTACATCTTGTGCTAAGG
CTAAGAGGTGGTTATCACGGATCCTCTAGAGTCGACCTGCAGGCATGCAAGCTTGGCACTGGCCGTCGTT
TTACAACGTCGTGACTGGGAAAACCCTGGCGTTACCCAACTTAATCGCCTTGCAGCACATCCCCCTTTCG
CCAGCTGGCGTAATAGCGAAGAGGCCCGCACCGATCGCCCTTCCCAACAGTTGCGCAGCCTGAATGGCGA
ATGGCGCCTGATGCGGTATTTTCTCCTTACGCATCTGTGCGGTATTTCACACCGCATA
[142 nt withheld, positions 1179-1320]
C
[141 nt withheld, positions 1322-1462]
CCTTTGACGTTGGAGTCCACGTTCTTT
[37 nt withheld, positions 1490-1526]
ACCCTATCTCGGGCTATTCTTTTGATTTATAAGGGATTTTGCCGATTTCGGCCTATTGGTTAAAAAATGA
GCTGATTTAACAAAAATTTAACGCGAATTTTAACAAAATATTAACGTTTACAATTTTATGGTGCACTCTC
AGTACAATCTGCTCTGATGCCGCATAGTTAAGCCAGCCCCGACACCCGCCAACACCCGCTGACGCGCCCT
GACGGGCTTGTCTGCTCCCGGCATCCGCTTACAGACAAGCTGTGACCGTCTCCGGGAGCTGCATGTGTCA
GAGGTTTTCACCGTCATCACCGAAACGCGCGAGACGAAAGGGCCTCGTGATACGCCTATTTTTATAGGTT
AATGTCATGATAATAATGGTTTCTTAGACGTCAGGTGGCACTTTTCGGGGAAATGTGCGCGGAACCCCTA
TTTGTTTATTTTTCTAAATACATTCAAATATGTATCCGCTCATGAGACAATAACCCTGATAAATGCTTCA
ATAATATTGAAAAAGGAAGAGTATGAGTATTCAACATTTCCGTGTCGCCCTTATTCCCTTTTTTGCGGCA
TTTTGCCTTCCTGTTTTTGCTCACCCAGAAACGCTGGTGAAAGTAAAAGATGCTGAAGATCAGTTGGGTG
CACGAGTGGGTTACATCGAACTGGATCTCAACAGCGGTAAGATCCTTGAGAGTTTTCGCCCCGAAGAACG
TTTTCCAATGATGAGCACTTTTAAAGTTCTGCTATGTGGCGCGGTATTATCCCGTATTGACGCCGGGCAA
GAGCAACTCGGTCGCCGCATACACTATTCTCAGAATGACTTGGTTGAGTACTCACCAGTCACAGAAAAGC
ATCTTACGGATGGCATGACAGTAAGAGAATTATGCAGTGCTGCCATAACCATGAGTGATAACACTGCGGC
CAACTTACTTCTGACAACGATCGGAGGACCGAAGGAGCTAACCGCTTTTTTGCACAACATGGGGGATCAT
GTAACTCGCCTTGATCGTTGGGAACCGGAGCTGAATGAAGCCATACCAAACGACGAGCGTGACACCACGA
TGCCTGTAGCAATGGCAACAACGTTGCGCAAACTATTAACTGGCGAACTACTTACTCTAGCTTCCCGGCA
ACAATTAATAGACTGGATGGAGGCGGATAAAGTTGCAGGACCACTTCTGCGCTCGGCCCTTCCGGCTGGC
TGGTTTATTGCTGATAAATCTGGAGCCGGTGAGCGTGGGTCTCGCGGTATCATTGCAGCACTGGGGCCAG
ATGGTAAGCCCTCCCGTATCGTAGTTATCTACACGACGGGGAGTCAGGCAACTATGGATGAACGAAATAG
ACAGATCGCTGAGATAGGTGCCTCACTGATTAAGCATTGGTAACTGTCAGACCAAGTTTACTCATATATA
CTTTAGATTGATTTAAAACTTCATTTTTAATTTAAAAGGATCTAGGTGAAGATCCTTTTTGATAATCTCA
TGACCAAAATCCCTTAACGTGAGTTTTCGTTCCACTGAGCGTCAGACCCCGTAGAAAAGATCAAAGGATC
TTCTTGAGATCCTTTTTTTCTGCGCGTAATCTGCTGCTTGCAAACAAAAAAACCACCGCTACCAGCGGTG
GTTTGTTTGCCGGATCAAGAGCTACCAACTCTTTTTCCGAAGGTAACTGGCTTCAGCAGAGCGCAGATAC
CAAATACTGTCCTTCTAGTGTAGCCGTAGTTAGGCCACCACTTCAAGAACTCTGTAGCACCGCCTACATA
CCTCGCTCTGCTAATCCTGTTACCAGTGGCTGCTGCCAGTGGCGATAAGTCGTGTCTTACCGGGTTGGAC
TCAAGACGATAGTTACCGGATAAGGCGCAGCGGTCGGGCTGAACGGGGGGTTCGTGCACACAGCCCAGCT
TGGAGCGAACGACCTACACCGAACTGAGATACCTACAGCGTGAGCTATGAGAAAGCGCCACGCTTCCCGA
AGGGAGAAAGGCGGACAGGTATCCGGTAAGCGGCAGGGTCGGAACAGGAGAGCGCACGAGGGAGCTTCCA
GGGGGAAACGCCTGGTATCTTTATAGTCCTGTCGGGTTTCGCCACCTCTGACTTGAGCGTCGATTTTTGT
GATGCTCGTCAGGGGGGCGGAGCCTATGGAAAAACGCCAGCAACGCGGCCTTTTTACGGTTCCTGGCCTT
TTGCTGGCCTTTTGCTCACATGTTCTTTCCTGCGTTATCCCCTGATTCTGTGGATAACCGTATTACCGCC
TTTGAGTGAGCTGATACCGCTCGCCGCAGCCGAACGACCGAGCGCAGCGAGTCAGTGAGCGAGGAAGCGG
AAG
Features (pLannotate 1.2.2; 15 found; start..end, strand, type, name):
      2..94      +  CDS            lacI (fragment): lac repressor; lacI; The lac repressor binds to the lac operator to inhibit transcription in E. coli. This inhibition can be relieved by adding lactose or isopropyl-β-D-thiogalactopyranoside (IPTG).
    107..128     +  protein_bind   CAP binding site: CAP binding activates transcription in the presence of cAMP. E. coli catabolite activator protein
    143..173     +  promoter       lac promoter: promoter for the E. coli lac operon
    181..197     +  protein_bind   lac operator: The lac repressor binds to the lac operator to inhibit transcription in E. coli. This inhibition can be relieved by adding lactose or isopropyl-β-D-thiogalactopyranoside (IPTG). lac repressor encoded by lacI
    231..249     +  misc_feature   MCS (fragment): pUC18/19 multiple cloning site
    695..922     +  CDS            ubiquitin: Saccharomyces cerevisiae ubiquitin
    929..964     +  misc_feature   MCS (fragment): pUC18/19 multiple cloning site
    967..1121    +  CDS            lacZα (fragment): LacZα fragment of β-galactosidase; lacZ fragment
   1127..1178    -  misc_feature   bom (fragment): basis of mobility region from pBR322
   1197..1577    +  rep_origin     M13 ori (sequence partly withheld): M13 bacteriophage origin of replication; arrow indicates direction of (+) strand synthesis
   1653..1702    -  misc_feature   bom (fragment): basis of mobility region from pBR322
   1804..1839    -  CDS            rop (fragment): Rop protein, which maintains plasmids at low copy number; rop
   1934..2038    +  promoter       AmpR promoter: bla
   2039..2899    +  CDS            AmpR: β-lactamase; bla; confers resistance to ampicillin, carbenicillin, and related antibiotics
   3070..3658    +  rep_origin     ori: high-copy-number ColE1/pMB1/pBR322/pUC origin of replication
