[The description below was written by a language model from this plasmid's Addgene catalogue record and pLannotate feature annotations shown in this document.]
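Description:
pNC824 is a small (about 3.8 kb) pUC118-based plasmid that carries a modular "UAS cassette" from a set of parts built for making destabilized cyan fluorescent protein transcriptional reporters in Saccharomyces cerevisiae. Although catalogued as a yeast expression vector, the annotated sequence contains no yeast origin of replication, centromere or auxotrophic marker. It therefore appears to be a cloning intermediate that is maintained in E. coli rather than a plasmid that replicates on its own in yeast. Propagation relies on the high-copy ColE1/pUC origin, with selection by ampicillin through the β-lactamase gene and its promoter. The M13 phage origin typical of pUC118 is also present and allows single-stranded DNA to be rescued with helper phage. Other backbone remnants include the lac promoter/operator region, CAP binding site, lacZα fragment, and short lacI, bom and rop fragments.

The 677 bp insert sits between XhoI and BamHI sites, both retained, within the interrupted pUC multiple cloning site. According to the record it combines the FUS1 upstream activating sequence with an "X" element designated UbiY, and it has no linker module. FUS1 is a pheromone-induced yeast gene, so its UAS makes transcription responsive to mating-pathway signalling. The feature table identifies a yeast ubiquitin coding sequence at the 3′ end of the insert, and the roughly 450 bp upstream of it is unannotated and presumably holds the FUS1 regulatory sequence. UbiY probably denotes a ubiquitin fusion that exposes a tyrosine after cleavage, giving an N-end-rule destabilizing residue, but the record refers only to a schematic and does not spell this out. No fluorescent protein gene is annotated here, so the cassette is evidently meant to be joined to a separate reporter module.
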