Addgene plasmid #20384: pNC824
Depositing lab: Beverly Errede. Depositing organization: University of North Carolina at Chapel Hill. Publication: A family of destabilized cyan fluorescent proteins as transcriptional reporters in S. cerevisiae. Hackett EA, Esch RK, Maleri S, Errede B. Yeast. 2006 Apr 15. 23(5):333-49. 10.1002/yea.1358 PubMed 16598699.
Backbone
  Vector backbone: pUC118
  Backbone size w/o insert (bp): 3162
  Vector type: Yeast Expression
Growth in bacteria
  Bacterial resistance: Ampicillin, 100 μg/mL
  Growth temperature: 37°C
  Growth strain: DH5alpha
  Copy number: High Copy
Gene/Insert
  Gene/Insert name: UAS cassette (FUS1)
  Insert size (bp): 677
  Mutation: X=UbiY (see schematic)
  Cloning method: Restriction Enzyme; 5′ cloning site XhoI (not destroyed); 3′ cloning site BamHI (not destroyed)
  Sequencing primers: 5′ M13-F20
Terms and licenses: Academic/Nonprofit Terms; Industry Terms: Not Available to Industry
Depositor comments: Cassette: UAS; UAS: FUS1; X: UbiY; Linker: N/A
How to cite: pNC824 was a gift from Beverly Errede (Addgene plasmid # 20384 ; http://n2t.net/addgene:20384 ; RRID:Addgene_20384)
