>Addgene plasmid #20384 | pNC824 | addgene partial sequence | sequence record 26501 | 20384 with M13-F20
GTGATAACCACCTCTTAGCCTTAGCACAAGATGTAAGGTGGACTCCTTCTGAATGTTGTAATCAGACAGC
GTTCTACCGTCTTCTAGCTGCTTACCGGCAAAGATCAATCTTTGTTGATCTGGAGGGATACCTTCCTTGT
CTTGAATTTTCGACTTAACGTTGTCGATGGTATCGGAAGATTCAACTTCCAATGTTATGGTTTTACCGGT
CAAAGTCTTGACGAAAATCTGCATAATCTATTAGTTAAAGTAAAGTGGGAGGGAGAGTTCGAGAGTTCTT
TTCGTATTGTAGTAGATAGAAGATATACTTATCCTTATCCGTACAGTTCTTGCTCTTTCTGAAGTAGCAC
TTTCGGAAGAAGAAAGATAAGCAGGCGAATTGATCCGGTAATTTAGTGTGTGTATTTGTGTTTGCGTGTC
TATAGAAGTATAGTAATTTATGCTACAAAGGACCTAATGTATAAGGAAAGAATATTTAGAGAAAAGAAGA
AAACAAGAGTTTTATATACATACAGAGCACATGCATGCCATATGATCATGTGTCGTCGCACACATATATA
TATGCCTGTATGTGTCAGCACTAAAGTTGCCTGGCCATCCACGCTATATACACGCCTGGCAGATCTGCTC
GATTTGTTTCAAATTACAGACGTTTCATGTTTGTTTCATCACTCGAGGGGGGTACCGAGCTCGAATTCGT
AATCATGTCATAGCTGTTTCCTGTGTGAAATTGNTATCCGCTCACAATTCCACACAACATACGAGCCGGA
AGCATAAAGTGTAAAGCCTGGGGTGCCTAATGAGTGAGCTAACTCACATTAATTGCGTTGCGCTCACTGN
CCGCTTTCCAGTCGGGAAACCTGTCGTGNCANCTGCNNTAATGANCGCAN
